>Addgene plasmid #22763 | pAc5.1A-Dm-miR-14 | depositor full sequence | sequence record 57774 | pAc5.1A-Dm-miR-14 sequence 5811 bps
CTTCAAGGAATTAATTCTATATTCTAAAAACACAAATGATACTTCTAAAAAAAATCATGAATGGCATCAA
CTCTGAATCAAATCTTTGCAGATGCACCTACTTCTCATTTCCACTGTCACATCATTTTTCCAGATCTCGC
TGCCTGTTATGTGGCCCACAAACCAAGACACGTTTTATGGCCATTAAAGCTGGCTGATCGTCGCCAAACA
CCAAATACATATCAATATGTACATTCGAGAAAGAAGCGATCAAAGAAGCGTCTTCGGGCGAGTAGGAGAA
TGCGGAGGAGAAGGAGAACGAGCTGATCTAGTATCTCTCCACAATCCAATGCCAACTGACCAACTGGCCA
TATTCGGAGCAATTTGAAGCCAATTTCCATCGCCTGGCGATCGCTCCATTCTTGGCTATATGTTTTTCAC
CGTTCCCGGGGCCATTTTCAAAGACTCGTCGGTAAGATAAGATTGTGTCACTCGCTGTCTCTCTTCATTT
GTCGAAGAATGCTGAGGAATTTCGCGATGACGTCGGCGAGTATTTTGAAGAATGAGAATAATTTGTATTT
ATACGAAAATCAGTTAGTGGAATTTTCTACAAAAACATGTTATCTATAGATAATTTTGTTGCAAAATATG
TTGACTATGACAAAGATTGTATGTATATACCTTTAATGTATTCTCATTTTCTTATGTATTTATAATGGCA
ATGATGATACTGATGATATTTTAAGATGATGCCAGACCACAGGCTGATTTCTGCGTCTTTTGCCGAACGC
AGTGCATGTGCGGTTGTTGTTTTTTGGAATAGTTTCAATTTTCGGACTGTCCGCTTTGATTTCAGTTTCT
TGGCTTATTCAAAAAGCAAAGTAAAGCCAAAAAAGCGAGATGGCAATACCAAATGCGGCAAAACGGTAGT
GGAAGGAAAGGGGTGCGGGGCAGCGGAAGGAAGGGTGGGGCGGGGCGTGGCGGGGTCTGTGGCTGGGCGC
GACGTCACCGACGTTGGAGCCACTCCTTTGACCATGTGTGCGTGTGTGTATTATTCGTGTCTCGCCACTC
GCCGGTTGTTTTTTTCTTTTTATCTCGCTCTCTCTAGCGCCATCTCGTACGCATGCTCAACGCACCGCAT
GTTGCCGTGTCCTTTATGCGTCATTTTGGCTCGAAATAGGCAATTATTTAAACAAAGATTAGTCAACGAA
AACGCTAAAATAAATAAGTCTACAATATGGTTACTTATTGCCATGTGTGTGCAGCCAACGATAGCAACAA
AAGCAACAACACAGTGGCTTTCCCTCTTTCACTTTTTGTTTGCAAGCGCGTGCGAGCAAGACGGCACGAC
CGGCAAACGCAATTACGCTGACAAAGAGCAGACGAAGTTTTGGCCGAAAAACATCAAGGCGCCTGATACG
AATGCATTTGCAATAACAATTGCGATATTTAATATTGTTTATGAAGCTGTTTGACTTCAAAACACACAAA
AAAAAAAATAAAACAAATTATTTGAAAGAGAATTAGGAATCGGACAGCTTATCGTTACGGGCTAACAGCA
CACCGAGACGAAATAGCTTACCTGACGTCACAGCCTCTGGAAGAACTGCCGCCAAGCAGAGAGAGAGAGA
AAAAGAGGGAGAGCAGCTTAGACCGCATGTGCTTGTGTGTGAGGCGTCTCTCTCTTCGTCTCCTGTTTGC
GCAAACGCATAGACTGCACTGAGAAAATCGATTACCTATTTTTTATGAATGAATATTTGCACTATTACTA
TTCAAAACTATTAAGATAGCAATCACATTCAATAGCCAAATACTATACCACCTGAGCGATGCAACGAAAT
GATCAATTTGAGCAAAAATGCTGCATATTTAGGACGGCATCATTATAGAAATGCTTCTTGCTGTGTACTT
TTCTCTCGTCTGGCAGCTGTTTCGCCGTTATTGTTAAAACCGGCTTAAGTTAGGTGTGTTTTCTACGACT
AGTGATGCCCCTACTAGAAGATGTGTGTTGCACAAATGTCCCTGAATAACCAATTTGAAGTGCAGATAGC
AGTAAACGTAAGCTAATATGAATATTATTTAACTGTAATGTTTTAATATCGCTGGACATTACTAATAAAC
CCACTATAAACACATGTACATATGTATGTTTTGGCATACAATGAGTAGTTGGGGAAAAAATGTGTAAAAG
CACCGTGACCATCACAGCATAAAGATAACCAGCTGAAGTATCGAATATGAGTAACCCCCAAATTGAATCA
CATGCCGCAACTGATAGGACCCATGGAAGTACACTCTTCATGGCGATATACAAGACACACACAAGCACGA
ACACCCAGTTGCGGAGGAAATTCTCCGTAAATGAAAACCCAATCGGCGAACAATTCATACCCATATATGG
TAAAAGTTTTGAACGCGACTTGAGAGCGGAGAGCATTGCGGCTGATAAGGTTTTAGCGCTAAGCGGGCTT
TATAAAACGGGCTGCGGGACCAGTTTTCATATCACTACCGTTTGAGTTCTTGTGCTGTGTGGATACTCCT
CCCGACACAAAGCCGCTCCATCAGCCAGCAGTCGTCTAATCCAGAGACCCCGGATCGGGGTACCTACTAG
TCCAGTGTGGTGGAATTCCTTCGTGCTTCGTCAACTCGCGTCATTTGCAGCTGCACAGCGACCAAAGTTG
GCCGCGTTTTTTCCGCACGTTTCCCATCGCCTTCGCGCCAATCTAATGGAATTTTTTGCGCCCGCGAGTG
TTTTCAGTCAACCAACAGTGGACTAGTTTTCATTATTTATCAGCCAGCACCAACAACAACGTAACGTACT
GCAACCTATGTGGGAGCGAGACGGGGACTCACTGTGCTTATTAAATAGTCAGTCTTTTTCTCTCTCCTAT
ACAAATTGCGGGCGTATCATCATGGCACAAGAAAACCATAGTTTTGTGATGTATTATTAAGCAGACTTGT
TTGTAATTGAAATGAATAAATGCCCTCTATATTTCCAGCAGCAGCCATTCAACCGAATCTGTTTGTCTCT
TTCCATTGTGCTCTCTTCTCCGCTCTCCTCACCAATCGCTTTATTACACGTTTTATGTTTTCTCGAGTCT
AGAGGGCCCTTCGAAGGTAAGCCTATCCCTAACCCTCTCCTCGGTCTCGATTCTACGCGTACCGGTCATC
ATCACCATCACCATTGAGTTTAAACCCGCTGATCAGCCTCGACTGTGCCTTCTAAGGCCTGAGCTCGCTG
ATCAGCCTCGATCGAGGATCCAGACATGATAAGATACATTGATGAGTTTGGACAAACCACAACTAGAATG
CAGTGAAAAAAATGCTTTATTTGTGAAATTTGTGATGCTATTGCTTTATTTGTAACCATTATAAGCTGCA
ATAAACAAGTTAACAACAACAATTGCATTCATTTTATGTTTCAGGTTCAGGGGGAGGTGTGGGAGGTTTT
TTAAAGCAAGTAAAACCTCTACAAATGTGGTATGGCTGATTATGATCAGTCGACCGATGCCCTTGAGAGC
CTTCAACCCAGTCAGCTCCTTCCGGTGGGCGCGGGGCATGACTATCGTCGCCGCACTTATGACTGTCTTC
TTTATCATGCAACTCGTAGGACAGGTGCCGGCAGCGCTCTGGGTCATTTTCGGCGAGGACCGCTTTCGCT
GGAGCGCGACGATGATCGGCCTGTCGCTTGCGGTATTCGGAATCTTGCACGCCCTCGCTCAAGCCTTCGT
CACTGGTCCCGCCACCAAACGTTTCGGCGAGAAGCAGGCCATTATCGCCGGCATGGCGGCCGACGCGCTG
GGCTACGTCTTGCTGGCGTTCGCGACGCGAGGCTGGATGGCCTTCCCCATTATGATTCTTCTCGCTTCCG
GCGGCATCGGGATGCCCGCGTTGCAGGCCATGCTGTCCAGGCAGGTAGATGACGACCATCAGGGACAGCT
TCAAGGATCGCTCGCGGCTCTTACCAGCCAGCAAAAGGCCAGGAACCGTAAAAAGGCCGCGTTGCTGGCG
TTTTTCCATAGGCTCCGCCCCCCTGACGAGCATCACAAAAATCGACGCTCAAGTCAGAGGTGGCGAAACC
CGACAGGACTATAAAGATACCAGGCGTTTCCCCCTGGAAGCTCCCTCGTGCGCTCTCCTGTTCCGACCCT
GCCGCTTACCGGATACCTGTCCGCCTTTCTCCCTTCGGGAAGCGTGGCGCTTTCTCAATGCTCACGCTGT
AGGTATCTCAGTTCGGTGTAGGTCGTTCGCTCCAAGCTGGGCTGTGTGCACGAACCCCCCGTTCAGCCCG
ACCGCTGCGCCTTATCCGGTAACTATCGTCTTGAGTCCAACCCGGTAAGACACGACTTATCGCCACTGGC
AGCAGCCACTGGTAACAGGATTAGCAGAGCGAGGTATGTAGGCGGTGCTACAGAGTTCTTGAAGTGGTGG
CCTAACTACGGCTACACTAGAAGGACAGTATTTGGTATCTGCGCTCTGCTGAAGCCAGTTACCTTCGGAA
AAAGAGTTGGTAGCTCTTGATCCGGCAAACAAACCACCGCTGGTAGCGGTGGTTTTTTTGTTTGCAAGCA
GCAGATTACGCGCAGAAAAAAAGGATCTCAAGAAGATCCTTTGATCTTTTCTACGGGGTCTGACGCTCAG
TGGAACGAAAACTCACGTTAAGGGATTTTGGTCATGAGATTATCAAAAAGGATCTTCACCTAGATCCTTT
TAAATTAAAAATGAAGTTTTAAATCAATCTAAAGTATATATGAGTAAACTTGGTCTGACAGTTACCAATG
CTTAATCAGTGAGGCACCTATCTCAGCGATCTGTCTATTTCGTTCATCCATAGTTGCCTGACTCCCCGTC
GTGTAGATAACTACGATACGGGAGGGCTTACCATCTGGCCCCAGTGCTGCAATGATACCGCGAGACCCAC
GCTCACCGGCTCCAGATTTATCAGCAATAAACCAGCCAGCCGGAAGGGCCGAGCGCAGAAGTGGTCCTGC
AACTTTATCCGCCTCCATCCAGTCTATTAATTGTTGCCGGGAAGCTAGAGTAAGTAGTTCGCCAGTTAAT
AGTTTGCGCAACGTTGTTGCCATTGCTGCAGGCATCGTGGTGTCACGCTCGTCGTTTGGTATGGCTTCAT
TCAGCTCCGGTTCCCAACGATCAAGGCGAGTTACATGATCCCCCATGTTGTGCAAAAAAGCGGTTAGCTC
CTTCGGTCCTCCGATCGTTGTCAGAAGTAAGTTGGCCGCAGTGTTATCACTCATGGTTATGGCAGCACTG
CATAATTCTCTTACTGTCATGCCATCCGTAAGATGCTTTTCTGTGACTGGTGAGTACTCAACCAAGTCAT
TCTGAGAATAGTGTATGCGGCGACCGAGTTGCTCTTGCCCGGCGTCAACACGGGATAATACCGCGCCACA
TAGCAGAACTTTAAAAGTGCTCATCATTGGAAAACGTTCTTCGGGGCGAAAACTCTCAAGGATCTTACCG
CTGTTGAGATCCAGTTCGATGTAACCCACTCGTGCACCCAACTGATCTTCAGCATCTTTTACTTTCACCA
GCGTTTCTGGGTGAGCAAAAACAGGAAGGCAAAATGCCGCAAAAAAGGGAATAAGGGCGACACGGAAATG
TTGAATACTCATACTCTTCCTTTTTCAATATTATTGAAGCATTTATCAGGGTTATTGTCTCATGAGCGGA
TACATATTTGAATGTATTTAGAAAAATAAACAAATAGGGGTTCCGCGCACATTTCCCCGAAAAGTGCCAC
CTGACGTCTAAGAAACCATTATTATCATGACATTAACCTATAAAAATAGGCGTATCACGAGGCCCTTTCG
T
Features (pLannotate 1.2.2; 9 found; start..end, strand, type, name):
     56..2568    +  promoter       Ac5 promoter: Drosophila melanogaster actin 5C promoter
   2808..2870    +  ncRNA          mir-14: Accession: RF00752 - microRNA mir-14
   3096..3137    +  CDS            V5 tag: epitope tag from simian virus 5
   3237..3371    -  polyA_signal   SV40 poly(A) signal: SV40 polyadenylation signal
   3394..3478    -  CDS            large T antigen (fragment): large T antigen from SV40 (simian virus 40)
   3479..3949    +  CDS            TcR (fragment): tetracycline efflux protein; tet; confers resistance to tetracycline
   3993..4581    -  rep_origin     ori: high-copy-number ColE1/pMB1/pBR322/pUC origin of replication
   4752..5612    -  CDS            AmpR: β-lactamase; bla; confers resistance to ampicillin, carbenicillin, and related antibiotics
   5613..5717    -  promoter       AmpR promoter: bla
