[The description below was written by a language model from this plasmid's Addgene catalogue record and pLannotate feature annotations shown in this document.]
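Description:
pAc5.1A-Dm-miR-14 is a Drosophila expression plasmid built on the commercial pAc5.1A backbone, designed to overexpress the microRNA miR-14 in fly cells. The complete construct is 5,811 bp. In bacteria it is maintained as a high-copy plasmid through a ColE1/pUC-type origin of replication and selected with ampicillin via the β-lactamase (AmpR) gene and its own bla promoter. The record lists no marker for selection in insect cells, which fits use by transient transfection.

The payload is a 463 bp fragment of the D. melanogaster mir-14 primary transcript, cloned between the EcoRI and XhoI sites, both of which are retained. It sits downstream of the Drosophila actin 5C (Ac5) promoter, a strong constitutive promoter active in cultured fly cells. The annotated miR-14 hairpin occupies only a short stretch within the insert, so the precursor is flanked by native sequence. The transcript should therefore enter the endogenous microRNA pathway, with Drosha and then Dicer processing releasing mature miR-14 for loading into Argonaute complexes. An SV40 polyadenylation signal follows the cloning region and terminates the transcript. The backbone's V5 epitope tag is still present downstream of the insert, but it has no function here because the insert is a noncoding RNA. The annotated fragments of SV40 large T antigen and a tetracycline resistance gene are backbone remnants and not functional cassettes.

The associated publication is a genome-wide analysis of mRNAs regulated by Drosha and Argonaute proteins in Drosophila. This suggests the plasmid served to supply miR-14 in cell-based experiments on microRNA-mediated regulation, although the record does not describe a specific assay.
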