Addgene plasmid #22763: pAc5.1A-Dm-miR-14
Depositing lab: Elisa Izaurralde. Depositing organization: Max Planck Institute for Developmental Biology. Publication: Genome-wide analysis of mRNAs regulated by Drosha and Argonaute proteins in Drosophila melanogaster. Rehwinkel J, Natalin P, Stark A, Brennecke J, Cohen SM, Izaurralde E. Mol Cell Biol. 2006 Apr . 26(8):2965-75. 10.1128/MCB.26.8.2965-2975.2006 PubMed 16581772.
Backbone
  Vector backbone: pAc5.1A
  Backbone manufacturer: Invitrogen
  Backbone size w/o insert (bp): 5348
  Vector type: Drosophila expression
Growth in bacteria
  Bacterial resistance: Ampicillin, 100 μg/mL
  Growth temperature: 37°C
  Growth strain: DH5alpha
  Growth instructions: Dh5 alpha and XL1-blue
  Copy number: High Copy
Gene/Insert
  Gene/Insert name: micro RNA 14 (alt name: miR-14)
  Species: D. melanogaster (fly); primary transcript
  Insert size (bp): 463
  GenBank ID: NR_001706
  Entrez Gene: mir-14 (a.k.a. CR33010, dme-mir-14, dme-miR-14, Dmel\CR33010, l(2)k10213, miR-14, Mir-14, mir14)
  Cloning method: Restriction Enzyme; 5′ cloning site EcoRI (not destroyed); 3′ cloning site XhoI (not destroyed)
  Sequencing primers: 5′ Ac5 forward primer site; 3′ BGH reverse priming site
Terms and licenses: Academic/Nonprofit Terms; Industry Terms: Not Available to Industry
How to cite: pAc5.1A-Dm-miR-14 was a gift from Elisa Izaurralde (Addgene plasmid # 22763 ; http://n2t.net/addgene:22763 ; RRID:Addgene_22763)
