>Addgene plasmid #22763 | pAc5.1A-Dm-miR-14 | addgene partial sequence | sequence record 28627 | 22763 with BGH-rev
GGTTCTCATGGTGATGGTGATGATGACCGGTACGCGTAGAATCGAGACCGAGGAGAGGGTTAGGGATAGG
CTTACCTTCGAAGGGCCCTCTAGACTCGAGAAAACATAAAACGTGTAATAAAGCGATTGGTGAGGAGAGC
GGAGAAGAGAGCACAATGGAAAGAGACAAACAGATTCGGTTGAATGGCTGCTGCTGGAAATATAGAGGGC
ATTTATTCATTTCAATTACAAACAAGTCTGCTTAATAATACATCACAAAACTATGGTTTTCTTGTGCCAT
GATGATACGCCCGCAATTTGTATAGGAGAGAGAAAAAGACTGACTATTTAATAAGCACAGTGAGTCCCCG
TCTCGCTCCCACATAGGTTGCAGTACGTTACGTTGTTGTTGGTGCTGGCTGATAAATAATGAAAACTAGT
CCACTGTTGGTTGACTGAAAACACTCGCGGGCGCAAAAAATTCCATTAGATTGGCGCGAAGGCGATGGGA
AACGTGCGGAAAAAACGCGGCCAACTTTGGTCGCTGTGCAGCTGCAAATGACGCGAGTTGACGAAGCACG
AAGGAATTCCACCACACTGGACTAGTAGGTACCCCGATCCGGGGTCTCTGGATTAGACGACTGCTGGCTG
ATGGAGCGGCTTTGTGTCGGGAGGAGTAT
